Addgene plasmid #184570: pAAV-CAG-LiLac
Purpose: Fluorescent reporter for lactate (with lifetime and intensity response); expresses in mammalian cells and can be packaged as AAV
Depositing lab: Gary Yellen. Publication: A high-throughput multiparameter screen for accelerated development and optimization of soluble genetically encoded fluorescent biosensors. Koveal D, Rosen PC, Meyer DJ, Diaz-Garcia CM, Wang Y, Cai LH, Chou PJ, Weitz DA, Yellen G. Nat Commun. 2022 May 25;13(1):2919. doi: 10.1038/s41467-022-30685-x. PubMed 35614105.
Backbone
  Vector backbone: pAAV-CAG
  Vector type: Mammalian Expression, AAV
Growth in bacteria
  Bacterial resistance: Ampicillin, 100 μg/mL
  Growth temperature: 37°C
  Growth strain: NEB Stable
  Copy number: High Copy
Gene/Insert
  Gene/Insert name: LiLac fluorescent sensor of lactate
  Species: Synthetic
  Insert size (bp): 1557
  Promoter: CAG
  Tag / fusion protein: His7 (N terminal on insert)
  Cloning method: Gibson Cloning
  Sequencing primers: 5′ GCAACGTGCTGGTTATTGTG; 3′ CATAGCGTAAAAGGAGCAACA
Terms and licenses: Academic/Nonprofit Terms; Industry Terms: Not Available to Industry
Depositor comments: mTurquoise2 sequences are originally from Goedhart, J. et al. Structure-guided evolution of cyan fluorescent proteins towards a quantum yield of 93%. Nat Commun 3, 751 (2012) and were obtained by PCR from the plasmid encoding the Lck-cpmTq2-Calcium-lifetime-sensor (Addgene plasmid #129627) (A turquoise fluorescence lifetime-based biosensor for quantitative imaging of intracellular calcium. van der Linden FH, Mahlandt EK, Arts JJG, Beumer J, Puschhof J, de Man SMA, Chertkova AO, Ponsioen B, Clevers H, van Buul JD, Postma M, Gadella TWJ Jr, Goedhart J. Nat Commun. 2021 Dec 9;12(1):7159. doi: 10.1038/s41467-021-27249-w.)
How to cite: pAAV-CAG-LiLac was a gift from Gary Yellen (Addgene plasmid # 184570 ; http://n2t.net/addgene:184570 ; RRID:Addgene_184570)
