[The description below was written by a language model from this plasmid's Addgene catalogue record and pLannotate feature annotations shown in this document.]
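Description:
pAAV-CAG-LiLac is an adeno-associated virus transfer plasmid that also works as a direct mammalian expression vector. It encodes LiLac, a synthetic, genetically encoded fluorescent biosensor for lactate that reports through changes in both fluorescence lifetime and intensity. The 6.3 kb plasmid is maintained in E. coli at high copy through a ColE1/pUC-type origin and selected with ampicillin via the β-lactamase gene. An f1 phage origin is also present, along with short lacZα and lacI remnants that appear to be backbone leftovers.

The expression cassette lies between two AAV2 inverted terminal repeats, which provide the cis signals for replication and packaging of the intervening DNA into AAV particles when helper functions are supplied in trans. Transcription is driven by the CAG promoter, annotated here as its component parts: CMV immediate-early enhancer, chicken β-actin promoter, and chimeric β-actin/β-globin intron sequence. The roughly 1.56 kb LiLac open reading frame begins with an N-terminal seven-histidine tag. The automated annotation marks its two ends as fragments of mVenus and EGFP, which most likely reflects sequence similarity to other Aequorea-derived proteins, since the depositor states that the fluorescent protein sequences are mTurquoise2. The unannotated stretch between these two fragments presumably contains the lactate-sensing portion, but the record does not identify it. Downstream, a WPRE enhances transcript stability and expression, followed by an SV40 polyadenylation signal.

The construct is intended for strong, broad expression of the sensor in mammalian cells by transfection or AAV transduction, enabling imaging of intracellular lactate, including quantitative fluorescence lifetime measurements.
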