Features (pLannotate 1.2.2; 19 found; start..end, strand, type, name):
     16..148     -  repeat_region  AAV2 ITR (fragment): inverted terminal repeat of adeno-associated virus serotype 2 inverted
    209..457     +  enhancer       CMV enhancer (fragment): human cytomegalovirus immediate early enhancer
    459..736     +  promoter       chicken β-actin promoter: No description available
    737..872     +  intron         hybrid intron (fragment): hybrid between chicken β-actin (CBA) and minute virus of mice (MMV) introns (Gray et al., 2011)
    961..1091    +  intron         chimeric intron (fragment): chimera between introns from chicken β-actin and rabbit β-globin
   1089..1151    +  CDS            HBB (fragment): HBB_LEPEU - Experimental evidence at protein level: Swiss-Prot protein existence level 1. Involved in oxygen transport from the lung to the various peripheral tissues. From Lepus europaeus (European hare).
   1160..1180    +  CDS            7xHis: 6xHis affinity tag
   1184..1616    +  CDS            VN155(I152L) (fragment): improved N-terminal fragment of mVenus for use in bimolecular fluorescence complementation (BiFC) (Kodama and Hu, 2010)
   2426..2707    +  CDS            cEGFP (fragment): cEGFP is a basic (constitutively fluorescent) green fluorescent protein published in 2008, derived from Aequorea victoria.
   2725..3313    +  misc_feature   WPRE: woodchuck hepatitis virus posttranscriptional regulatory element
   3356..3477    -  polyA_signal   SV40 poly(A) signal: SV40 polyadenylation signal
   3500..3568    -  CDS            large T antigen (fragment): large T antigen from SV40 (simian virus 40)
   3639..3772    +  repeat_region  AAV2 ITR: inverted terminal repeat of adeno-associated virus serotype 2 inverted
   3766..3822    -  CDS            lacI (fragment): lac repressor; lacI; The lac repressor binds to the lac operator to inhibit transcription in E. coli. This inhibition can be relieved by adding lactose or isopropyl-β-D-thiogalactopyranoside (IPTG).
   4005..4593    -  rep_origin     ori: high-copy-number ColE1/pMB1/pBR322/pUC origin of replication
   4764..5624    -  CDS            AmpR: β-lactamase; bla; confers resistance to ampicillin, carbenicillin, and related antibiotics
   5625..5729    -  promoter       AmpR promoter: bla
   5782..6210    -  rep_origin     f1 ori (sequence partly withheld): f1 bacteriophage origin of replication; arrow indicates direction of (+) strand synthesis
   6215..21      -  CDS            lacZα (fragment) (across the origin): LacZα fragment of β-galactosidase; lacZ fragment
>Addgene plasmid #184570 | pAAV-CAG-LiLac | addgene full sequence | sequence record 490399 | Addgene Long Read Sequencing Result
TCTTCGCTATTACGCCAGCTGCGCGCTCGCTCGCTCACTGAGGCCGCCCGGGCAAAGCCCGGGCGTCGGG
CGACCTTTGGTCGCCCGGCCTCAGTGAGCGAGCGAGCGCGCAGAGAGGGAGTGGCCAACTCCATCACTAG
GGGTTCCTTGTAGTTAATGATTAACCCGCCATGCTACTTATCTACGTAGCCATGCTCTAGGAAGAGTACC
ATTGACGTCAATAATGACGTATGTTCCCATAGTAACGCCAATAGGGACTTTCCATTGACGTCAATGGGTG
GAGTATTTACGGTAAACTGCCCACTTGGCAGTACATCAAGTGTATCATATGCCAAGTACGCCCCCTATTG
ACGTCAATGACGGTAAATGGCCCGCCTGGCATTATGCCCAGTACATGACCTTATGGGACTTTCCTACTTG
GCAGTACATCTACGTATTAGTCATCGCTATTACCATGGTCGAGGTGAGCCCCACGTTCTGCTTCACTCTC
CCCATCTCCCCCCCCTCCCCACCCCCAATTTTGTATTTATTTATTTTTTAATTATTTTGTGCAGCGATGG
GGGCGGGGGGGGGGGGGGGGCGCGCGCCAGGCGGGGCGGGGCGGGGCGAGGGGCGGGGCGGGGCGAGGCG
GAGAGGTGCGGCGGCAGCCAATCAGAGCGGCGCGCTCCGAAAGTTTCCTTTTATGGCGAGGCGGCGGCGG
CGGCGGCCCTATAAAAAGCGAAGCGCGCGGCGGGCGGGAGTCGCTGCGCGCTGCCTTCGCCCCGTGCCCC
GCTCCGCCGCCGCCTCGCGCCGCCCGCCCCGGCTCTGACTGACCGCGTTACTCCCACAGGTGAGCGGGCG
GGACGGCCCTTCTCCTCCGGGCTGTAATTAGCGCTTGGTTTAATGACGGCTTGTTTCTTTTCTGTGGCTG
CGTGAAAGCCTTGAGGGGCTCCGGGAGGGCCCTTTGTGCGGGGGGAGCGGCTCGGGGCTGTCCGCGGGGG
GACGGCTGCCTTCGGGGGGGACGGGGCAGGGCGGGGTTCGGCTTCTGGCGTGTGACCGGCGGCTCTAGAG
CCTCTGCTAACCATGTTCATGCCTTCTTCTTTTTCCTACAGCTCCTGGGCAACGTGCTGGTTATTGTGCT
GTCTCATCATTTTGGCAAAGAATTGGATCCACCATGAAACATCACCATCACCATCACCATGGAGTGAGCA
AGGGCGAGGAGCTGTTCACCGGGGTGGTGCCCATCCTGGTCGAGCTGGACGGCGACGTAAACGGCCACAA
GTTCAGCGTGTCCGGCGAGGGCGAGGGCGATGCCACCTACGGCAAGCTGACCCTGAAGTTCATCTGCACC
ACCGGCAAGCTGCCCGTGCCCTGGCCCACCCTCGTGACCACCCTGTCCTGGGGCGTGCAGTGCTTCGCCC
GCTACCCCGACCACATGAAGCAGCACGACTTCTTCAAGTCCGCCATGCCCGAAGGCTACGTCCAGGAGCG
CACCATCTTCTTCAAGGACGACGGCAACTACAAGACCCGCGCCGAGGTGAAGTTCGAGGGCGACACCCTG
GTGAACCGCATCGAGCTGAAGGGCATCGACTTCAAGGAGGACGGCAACATCCTGGGGCACAAGCTGGAGT
ACAACTCCTCCGGCCGCACCGGCATTGACCCCTTTACTGAAAGCGTGTTGCAAAGCCAAGCCACAGAATT
GCTGCAAAAAAAAGCTCAGTTAGTCAGTTTTAAAATTCAAGGCATTATGAAGCGCATTTTTATGGGCGCT
AACACCCTTGAAAAATTTTTAAGCGATGAAAATAGCGCTATCAACGACACCCTCAAACGCCGCATGCTCT
CTGAGTTTTTGTTAGCAAACCCTCATGTGTTATTGGTTAGCGCGATTTATACGAATAATAATGAACGTGT
CATCACTGCCATGAGCATGGATTCAAAAATCGCCTACCCTAATACCACGCTCAATGAAAACATGACCAAT
CAAATCCGTTCGCTCAAAAGTATTACCCATTCAGATCCCTATTATAAAGAGGTTAATGGCGATAAAATCT
ATGGCATGGATATTACCCTCCCCCTTATGGGTAAGAATCAAAATGCTATTGGCGCGCTGAATTTCTTTTT
AAACATTGACGCTTTTTATACCGATGTGGTAGGCAAGAAAAAGAGCAACACCTTTTTAATGGGGAAAGAC
GGCCGTCTTTTAATCAACCCTAATCGTGAGATCCAAGATAAGATTTTAAGCGCTATCAATCCAGATCGCC
GTGTCGCTAAAGCTGTGGAGTATTACAATCAAAACGAAGCGGGCACTTTGAGCTACCATTCATTGAGCGG
GAATACAGAAACCTTTTTAGCCATTCAGCCCTTTGATTTTTTTGAAGAAAAAGGGAATAACGGCAATCAT
TGGCGTTGGGCAATTGGGAAATATGTCAATAAATCTTTAGTCTTTTCCAGCCACAGCAACGTCTATATCA
CCGCCGACAAGCAGAAGAACGGCATCAAGGCCAACTTCAAGATCCGCCACAACATCGAGGACGGCGGCGT
GCAGCTCGCCGACCACTACCAGCAGAACACCCCCATCGGCGACGGCCCCGTGCTGCTGCCCGACAACCAC
TACCTGAGCACCCAGTCCAAGCTGAGCAAAGACCCCAACGAGAAGCGCGATCACATGGTCCTACTGGAGT
TCGTGACCGCCGCCGGGATCACTCTCGGCATGGACGAGCTGTACCAGTGATTTCCGGAATCGATAATCAA
CCTCTGGATTACAAAATTTGTGAAAGATTGACTGGTATTCTTAACTATGTTGCTCCTTTTACGCTATGTG
GATACGCTGCTTTAATGCCTTTGTATCATGCTATTGCTTCCCGTATGGCTTTCATTTTCTCCTCCTTGTA
TAAATCCTGGTTGCTGTCTCTTTATGAGGAGTTGTGGCCCGTTGTCAGGCAACGTGGCGTGGTGTGCACT
GTGTTTGCTGACGCAACCCCCACTGGTTGGGGCATTGCCACCACCTGTCAGCTCCTTTCCGGGACTTTCG
CTTTCCCCCTCCCTATTGCCACGGCGGAACTCATCGCCGCCTGCCTTGCCCGCTGCTGGACAGGGGCTCG
GCTGTTGGGCACTGACAATTCCGTGGTGTTGTCGGGGAAATCATCGTCCTTTCCTTGGCTGCTCGCCTGT
GTTGCCACCTGGATTCTGCGCGGGACGTCCTTCTGCTACGTCCCTTCGGCCCTCAATCCAGCGGACCTTC
CTTCCCGCGGCCTGCTGCCGGCTCTGCGGCCTCTTCCGCGTCTTCGCCTTCGCCCTCAGACGAGTCGGAT
CTCCCTTTGGGCCGCCTCCCCGCATCGATACCGTCGACCCGGGCGGCCGCTTCGAGCAGACATGATAAGA
TACATTGATGAGTTTGGACAAACCACAACTAGAATGCAGTGAAAAAAATGCTTTATTTGTGAAATTTGTG
ATGCTATTGCTTTATTTGTAACCATTATAAGCTGCAATAAACAAGTTAACAACAACAATTGCATTCATTT
TATGTTTCAGGTTCAGGGGGAGATGTGGGAGGTTTTTTAAAGCAAGTAAAACCTCTACAAATGTGGTAAA
ATCGATAAGGATCTTCCTAGAGCATGGCTACGTAGATAAGTAGCATGGCGGGTTAATCATTAACTACAAG
GAACCCCTAGTGATGGAGTTGGCCACTCCCTCTCTGCGCGCTCGCTCGCTCACTGAGGCCGGGCGACCAA
AGGTCGCCCGACGCCCGGGCTTTGCCCGGGCGGCCTCAGTGAGCGAGCGAGCGCGCAGCTGCATTAATGA
ATCGGCCAACGCGCGGGGAGAGGCGGTTTGCGTATTGGGCGCTCTTCCGCTTCCTCGCTCACTGACTCGC
TGCGCTCGGTCGTTCGGCTGCGGCGAGCGGTATCAGCTCACTCAAAGGCGGTAATACGGTTATCCACAGA
ATCAGGGGATAACGCAGGAAAGAACATGTGAGCAAAAGGCCAGCAAAAGGCCAGGAACCGTAAAAAGGCC
GCGTTGCTGGCGTTTTTCCATAGGCTCCGCCCCCCTGACGAGCATCACAAAAATCGACGCTCAAGTCAGA
GGTGGCGAAACCCGACAGGACTATAAAGATACCAGGCGTTTCCCCCTGGAAGCTCCCTCGTGCGCTCTCC
TGTTCCGACCCTGCCGCTTACCGGATACCTGTCCGCCTTTCTCCCTTCGGGAAGCGTGGCGCTTTCTCAT
AGCTCACGCTGTAGGTATCTCAGTTCGGTGTAGGTCGTTCGCTCCAAGCTGGGCTGTGTGCACGAACCCC
CCGTTCAGCCCGACCGCTGCGCCTTATCCGGTAACTATCGTCTTGAGTCCAACCCGGTAAGACACGACTT
ATCGCCACTGGCAGCAGCCACTGGTAACAGGATTAGCAGAGCGAGGTATGTAGGCGGTGCTACAGAGTTC
TTGAAGTGGTGGCCTAACTACGGCTACACTAGAAGAACAGTATTTGGTATCTGCGCTCTGCTGAAGCCAG
TTACCTTCGGAAAAAGAGTTGGTAGCTCTTGATCCGGCAAACAAACCACCGCTGGTAGCGGTGGTTTTTT
TGTTTGCAAGCAGCAGATTACGCGCAGAAAAAAAGGATCTCAAGAAGATCCTTTGATCTTTTCTACGGGG
TCTGACGCTCAGTGGAACGAAAACTCACGTTAAGGGATTTTGGTCATGAGATTATCAAAAAGGATCTTCA
CCTAGATCCTTTTAAATTAAAAATGAAGTTTTAAATCAATCTAAAGTATATATGAGTAAACTTGGTCTGA
CAGTTACCAATGCTTAATCAGTGAGGCACCTATCTCAGCGATCTGTCTATTTCGTTCATCCATAGTTGCC
TGACTCCCCGTCGTGTAGATAACTACGATACGGGAGGGCTTACCATCTGGCCCCAGTGCTGCAATGATAC
CGCGAGACCCACGCTCACCGGCTCCAGATTTATCAGCAATAAACCAGCCAGCCGGAAGGGCCGAGCGCAG
AAGTGGTCCTGCAACTTTATCCGCCTCCATCCAGTCTATTAATTGTTGCCGGGAAGCTAGAGTAAGTAGT
TCGCCAGTTAATAGTTTGCGCAACGTTGTTGCCATTGCTACAGGCATCGTGGTGTCACGCTCGTCGTTTG
GTATGGCTTCATTCAGCTCCGGTTCCCAACGATCAAGGCGAGTTACATGATCCCCCATGTTGTGCAAAAA
AGCGGTTAGCTCCTTCGGTCCTCCGATCGTTGTCAGAAGTAAGTTGGCCGCAGTGTTATCACTCATGGTT
ATGGCAGCACTGCATAATTCTCTTACTGTCATGCCATCCGTAAGATGCTTTTCTGTGACTGGTGAGTACT
CAACCAAGTCATTCTGAGAATAGTGTATGCGGCGACCGAGTTGCTCTTGCCCGGCGTCAATACGGGATAA
TACCGCGCCACATAGCAGAACTTTAAAAGTGCTCATCATTGGAAAACGTTCTTCGGGGCGAAAACTCTCA
AGGATCTTACCGCTGTTGAGATCCAGTTCGATGTAACCCACTCGTGCACCCAACTGATCTTCAGCATCTT
TTACTTTCACCAGCGTTTCTGGGTGAGCAAAAACAGGAAGGCAAAATGCCGCAAAAAAGGGAATAAGGGC
GACACGGAAATGTTGAATACTCATACTCTTCCTTTTTCAATATTATTGAAGCATTTATCAGGGTTATTGT
CTCATGAGCGGATACATATTTGAATGTATTTAGAAAAATAAACAAATAGGGGTTCCGCGCACATTTCCCC
GAAAAGTGCCACCTAAATTGTAAGCGTTAATATTTTGTTAAAATTCGCGTTAAATTTTTGTTAAATCAGC
TCATTTTTTAACCAATAGGCCGAAATCGGCAAAATCCCTTATAAATCAAAAGAATAGACCGAGATAGGGT
[37 nt withheld, positions 5881-5917]
AAAGAACGTGGACTCCAACGTCAAAGG
[49 nt withheld, positions 5945-5993]
T
[91 nt withheld, positions 5995-6085]
G
[124 nt withheld, positions 6087-6210]
CCCATTCGCCATTCAGGCTGCGCAACTGTTGGGAAGGGCGATCGGTGCGGGCC
