Features (pLannotate 1.2.2; 19 found; start..end, strand, type, name):
     16..148     -  repeat_region  AAV2 ITR (fragment): inverted terminal repeat of adeno-associated virus serotype 2 inverted
    209..457     +  enhancer       CMV enhancer (fragment): human cytomegalovirus immediate early enhancer
    459..736     +  promoter       chicken β-actin promoter: No description available
    737..872     +  intron         hybrid intron (fragment): hybrid between chicken β-actin (CBA) and minute virus of mice (MMV) introns (Gray et al., 2011)
    961..1091    +  intron         chimeric intron (fragment): chimera between introns from chicken β-actin and rabbit β-globin
   1089..1151    +  CDS            HBB (fragment): HBB_LEPEU - Experimental evidence at protein level: Swiss-Prot protein existence level 1. Involved in oxygen transport from the lung to the various peripheral tissues. From Lepus europaeus (European hare).
   1160..1180    +  CDS            7xHis: 6xHis affinity tag
   1184..1616    +  CDS            VN155(I152L) (fragment): improved N-terminal fragment of mVenus for use in bimolecular fluorescence complementation (BiFC) (Kodama and Hu, 2010)
   2426..2707    +  CDS            cEGFP (fragment): cEGFP is a basic (constitutively fluorescent) green fluorescent protein published in 2008, derived from Aequorea victoria.
   2725..3313    +  misc_feature   WPRE: woodchuck hepatitis virus posttranscriptional regulatory element
   3356..3477    -  polyA_signal   SV40 poly(A) signal: SV40 polyadenylation signal
   3500..3568    -  CDS            large T antigen (fragment): large T antigen from SV40 (simian virus 40)
   3639..3772    +  repeat_region  AAV2 ITR: inverted terminal repeat of adeno-associated virus serotype 2 inverted
   3766..3822    -  CDS            lacI (fragment): lac repressor; lacI; The lac repressor binds to the lac operator to inhibit transcription in E. coli. This inhibition can be relieved by adding lactose or isopropyl-β-D-thiogalactopyranoside (IPTG).
   4005..4593    -  rep_origin     ori: high-copy-number ColE1/pMB1/pBR322/pUC origin of replication
   4764..5624    -  CDS            AmpR: β-lactamase; bla; confers resistance to ampicillin, carbenicillin, and related antibiotics
   5625..5729    -  promoter       AmpR promoter: bla
   5782..6210    -  rep_origin     f1 ori (sequence partly withheld): f1 bacteriophage origin of replication; arrow indicates direction of (+) strand synthesis
   6215..21      -  CDS            lacZα (fragment) (across the origin): LacZα fragment of β-galactosidase; lacZ fragment
>Addgene plasmid #184570 | pAAV-CAG-LiLac Sequencing Result | analyzer sequence | sequence record 361925
TCTTCGCTATTACGCCAGCTGCGCGCTCGCTCGCTCACTGAGGCCGCCCGGGCAAAGCCCGGGCGTCGGG
CGACCTTTGGTCGCCCGGCCTCAGTGAGCGAGCGAGCGCGCAGAGAGGGAGTGGCCAACTCCATCACTAG
GGGTTCCTTGTAGTTAATGATTAACCCGCCATGCTACTTATCTACGTAGCCATGCTCTAGGAAGAGTACC
ATTGACGTCAATAATGACGTATGTTCCCATAGTAACGCCAATAGGGACTTTCCATTGACGTCAATGGGTG
GAGTATTTACGGTAAACTGCCCACTTGGCAGTACATCAAGTGTATCATATGCCAAGTACGCCCCCTATTG
ACGTCAATGACGGTAAATGGCCCGCCTGGCATTATGCCCAGTACATGACCTTATGGGACTTTCCTACTTG
GCAGTACATCTACGTATTAGTCATCGCTATTACCATGGTCGAGGTGAGCCCCACGTTCTGCTTCACTCTC
CCCATCTCCCCCCCCTCCCCACCCCCAATTTTGTATTTATTTATTTTTTAATTATTTTGTGCAGCGATGG
GGGCGGGGGGGGGGGGGGGGCGCGCGCCRGGSGGGGSGGGGSGGGGSGRGGGGSGGGGSGGGGSGAGGCG
GAGAGGTGCGGCGGCAGCCAATCAGAGCGGCGCGCTCCGAAAGTTTCCTTTTATGGCGAGGCGGCGGCGG
CGGCGGCCCTATAAAAAGCGAAGCGCGCGGCGGGCGGGAGTCGCTGCGCGCTGCCTTCGCCCCGTGCCCC
GCTCCGCCGCCGCCTCGCGCCGCCCGCCCCGGCTCTGACTGACCGCGTTACTCCCACAGGTGAGCGGGCG
GGACGGCCCTTCTCCTCCGGGCTGTAATTAGCGCTTGGTTTAATGACGGCTTGTTTCTTTTCTGTGGCTG
CGTGAAAGCCTTGAGGGGCTCCGGGAGGGCCCTTTGTGCGGGGGGAGCGGCTCGGGGCTGTCCGCGGGGG
GACGGCTGCCTTCGGGGGGGACGGGGCAGGGCGGGGTTCGGCTTCTGGCGTGTGACCGGCGGCTCTAGAG
CCTCTGCTAACCATGTTCATGCCTTCTTCTTTTTCCTACAGCTCCTGGGCAACGTGCTGGTTATTGTGCT
GTCTCATCATTTTGGCAAAGAATTGGATCCACCATGAAACATCACCATCACCATCACCATGGAGTGAGCA
AGGGCGAGGAGCTGTTCACCGGGGTGGTGCCCATCCTGGTCGAGCTGGACGGCGACGTAAACGGCCACAA
GTTCAGCGTGTCCGGCGAGGGCGAGGGCGATGCCACCTACGGCAAGCTGACCCTGAAGTTCATCTGCACC
ACCGGCAAGCTGCCCGTGCCCTGGCCCACCCTCGTGACCACCCTGTCCTGGGGCGTGCAGTGCTTCGCCC
GCTACCCCGACCACATGAAGCAGCACGACTTCTTCAAGTCCGCCATGCCCGAAGGCTACGTCCAGGAGCG
CACCATCTTCTTCAAGGACGACGGCAACTACAAGACCCGCGCCGAGGTGAAGTTCGAGGGCGACACCCTG
GTGAACCGCATCGAGCTGAAGGGCATCGACTTCAAGGAGGACGGCAACATCCTGGGGCACAAGCTGGAGT
ACAACTCCTCCGGCCGCACCGGCATTGACCCCTTTACTGAAAGCGTGTTGCAAAGCCAAGCCACAGAATT
GCTGCAAAAAAAAGCTCAGTTAGTCAGTTTTAAAATTCAAGGCATTATGAAGCGCATTTTTATGGGCGCT
AACACCCTTGAAAAATTTTTAAGCGATGAAAATAGCGCTATCAACGACACCCTCAAACGCCGCATGCTCT
CTGAGTTTTTGTTAGCAAACCCTCATGTGTTATTGGTTAGCGCGATTTATACGAATAATAATGAACGTGT
CATCACTGCCATGAGCATGGATTCAAAAATCGCCTACCCTAATACCACGCTCAATGAAAACATGACCAAT
CAAATCCGTTCGCTCAAAAGTATTACCCATTCAGATCCCTATTATAAAGAGGTTAATGGCGATAAAATCT
ATGGCATGGATATTACCCTCCCCCTTATGGGTAAGAATCAAAATGCTATTGGCGCGCTGAATTTCTTTTT
AAACATTGACGCTTTTTATACCGATGTGGTAGGCAAGAAAAAGAGCAACACCTTTTTAATGGGGAAAGAC
GGCCGTCTTTTAATCAACCCTAATCGTGAGATCCAAGATAAGATTTTAAGCGCTATCAATCCAGATCGCC
GTGTCGCTAAAGCTGTGGAGTATTACAATCAAAACGAAGCGGGCACTTTGAGCTACCATTCATTGAGCGG
GAATACAGAAACCTTTTTAGCCATTCAGCCCTTTGATTTTTTTGAAGAAAAAGGGAATAACGGCAATCAT
TGGCGTTGGGCAATTGGGAAATATGTCAATAAATCTTTAGTCTTTTCCAGCCACAGCAACGTCTATATCA
CCGCCGACAAGCAGAAGAACGGCATCAAGGCCAACTTCAAGATCCGCCACAACATCGAGGACGGCGGCGT
GCAGCTCGCCGACCACTACCAGCAGAACACCCCCATCGGCGACGGCCCCGTGCTGCTGCCCGACAACCAC
TACCTGAGCACCCAGTCCAAGCTGAGCAAAGACCCCAACGAGAAGCGCGATCACATGGTCCTACTGGAGT
TCGTGACCGCCGCCGGGATCACTCTCGGCATGGACGAGCTGTACCAGTGATTTCCGGAATCGATAATCAA
CCTCTGGATTACAAAATTTGTGAAAGATTGACTGGTATTCTTAACTATGTTGCTCCTTTTACGCTATGTG
GATACGCTGCTTTAATGCCTTTGTATCATGCTATTGCTTCCCGTATGGCTTTCATTTTCTCCTCCTTGTA
TAAATCCTGGTTGCTGTCTCTTTATGAGGAGTTGTGGCCCGTTGTCAGGCAACGTGGCGTGGTGTGCACT
GTGTTTGCTGACGCAACCCCCACTGGTTGGGGCATTGCCACCACCTGTCAGCTCCTTTCCGGGACTTTCG
CTTTCCCCCTCCCTATTGCCACGGCGGAACTCATCGCCGCCTGCCTTGCCCGCTGCTGGACAGGGGCTCG
GCTGTTGGGCACTGACAATTCCGTGGTGTTGTCGGGGAAATCATCGTCCTTTCCTTGGCTGCTCGCCTGT
GTTGCCACCTGGATTCTGCGCGGGACGTCCTTCTGCTACGTCCCTTCGGCCCTCAATCCAGCGGACCTTC
CTTCCCGCGGCCTGCTGCCGGCTCTGCGGCCTCTTCCGCGTCTTCGCCTTCGCCCTCAGACGAGTCGGAT
CTCCCTTTGGGCCGCCTCCCCGCATCGATACCGTCGACCCGGGCGGCCGCTTCGAGCAGACATGATAAGA
TACATTGATGAGTTTGGACAAACCACAACTAGAATGCAGTGAAAAAAATGCTTTATTTGTGAAATTTGTG
ATGCTATTGCTTTATTTGTAACCATTATAAGCTGCAATAAACAAGTTAACAACAACAATTGCATTCATTT
TATGTTTCAGGTTCAGGGGGAGATGTGGGAGGTTTTTTAAAGCAAGTAAAACCTCTACAAATGTGGTAAA
ATCGATAAGGATCTTCCTAGAGCATGGCTACGTAGATAAGTAGCATGGCGGGTTAATCATTAACTACAAG
GAACCCCTAGTGATGGAGTTGGCCACTCCCTCTCTGCGCGCTCGCTCGCTCACTGAGGCCGGGCGACCAA
AGGTCGCCCGACGCCCGGGCTTTGCCCGGGCGGCCTCAGTGAGCGAGCGAGCGCGCAGCTGCATTAATGA
ATCGGCCAACGCGCGGGGAGAGGCGGTTTGCGTATTGGGCGCTCTTCCGCTTCCTCGCTCACTGACTCGC
TGCGCTCGGTCGTTCGGCTGCGGCGAGCGGTATCAGCTCACTCAAAGGCGGTAATACGGTTATCCACAGA
ATCAGGGGATAACGCAGGAAAGAACATGTGAGCAAAAGGCCAGCAAAAGGCCAGGAACCGTAAAAAGGCC
GCGTTGCTGGCGTTTTTCCATAGGCTCCGCCCCCCTGACGAGCATCACAAAAATCGACGCTCAAGTCAGA
GGTGGCGAAACCCGACAGGACTATAAAGATACCAGGCGTTTCCCCCTGGAAGCTCCCTCGTGCGCTCTCC
TGTTCCGACCCTGCCGCTTACCGGATACCTGTCCGCCTTTCTCCCTTCGGGAAGCGTGGCGCTTTCTCAT
AGCTCACGCTGTAGGTATCTCAGTTCGGTGTAGGTCGTTCGCTCCAAGCTGGGCTGTGTGCACGAACCCC
CCGTTCAGCCCGACCGCTGCGCCTTATCCGGTAACTATCGTCTTGAGTCCAACCCGGTAAGACACGACTT
ATCGCCACTGGCAGCAGCCACTGGTAACAGGATTAGCAGAGCGAGGTATGTAGGCGGTGCTACAGAGTTC
TTGAAGTGGTGGCCTAACTACGGCTACACTAGAAGAACAGTATTTGGTATCTGCGCTCTGCTGAAGCCAG
TTACCTTCGGAAAAAGAGTTGGTAGCTCTTGATCCGGCAAACAAACCACCGCTGGTAGCGGTGGTTTTTT
TGTTTGCAAGCAGCAGATTACGCGCAGAAAAAAAGGATCTCAAGAAGATCCTTTGATCTTTTCTACGGGG
TCTGACGCTCAGTGGAACGAAAACTCACGTTAAGGGATTTTGGTCATGAGATTATCAAAAAGGATCTTCA
CCTAGATCCTTTTAAATTAAAAATGAAGTTTTAAATCAATCTAAAGTATATATGAGTAAACTTGGTCTGA
CAGTTACCAATGCTTAATCAGTGAGGCACCTATCTCAGCGATCTGTCTATTTCGTTCATCCATAGTTGCC
TGACTCCCCGTCGTGTAGATAACTACGATACGGGAGGGCTTACCATCTGGCCCCAGTGCTGCAATGATAC
CGCGAGACCCACGCTCACCGGCTCCAGATTTATCAGCAATAAACCAGCCAGCCGGAAGGGCCGAGCGCAG
AAGTGGTCCTGCAACTTTATCCGCCTCCATCCAGTCTATTAATTGTTGCCGGGAAGCTAGAGTAAGTAGT
TCGCCAGTTAATAGTTTGCGCAACGTTGTTGCCATTGCTACAGGCATCGTGGTGTCACGCTCGTCGTTTG
GTATGGCTTCATTCAGCTCCGGTTCCCAACGATCAAGGCGAGTTACATGATCCCCCATGTTGTGCAAAAA
AGCGGTTAGCTCCTTCGGTCCTCCGATCGTTGTCAGAAGTAAGTTGGCCGCAGTGTTATCACTCATGGTT
ATGGCAGCACTGCATAATTCTCTTACTGTCATGCCATCCGTAAGATGCTTTTCTGTGACTGGTGAGTACT
CAACCAAGTCATTCTGAGAATAGTGTATGCGGCGACCGAGTTGCTCTTGCCCGGCGTCAATACGGGATAA
TACCGCGCCACATAGCAGAACTTTAAAAGTGCTCATCATTGGAAAACGTTCTTCGGGGCGAAAACTCTCA
AGGATCTTACCGCTGTTGAGATCCAGTTCGATGTAACCCACTCGTGCACCCAACTGATCTTCAGCATCTT
TTACTTTCACCAGCGTTTCTGGGTGAGCAAAAACAGGAAGGCAAAATGCCGCAAAAAAGGGAATAAGGGC
GACACGGAAATGTTGAATACTCATACTCTTCCTTTTTCAATATTATTGAAGCATTTATCAGGGTTATTGT
CTCATGAGCGGATACATATTTGAATGTATTTAGAAAAATAAACAAATAGGGGTTCCGCGCACATTTCCCC
GAAAAGTGCCACCTAAATTGTAAGCGTTAATATTTTGTTAAAATTCGCGTTAAATTTTTGTTAAATCAGC
TCATTTTTTAACCAATAGGCCGAAATCGGCAAAATCCCTTATAAATCAAAAGAATAGACCGAGATAGGGT
[37 nt withheld, positions 5881-5917]
AAAGAACGTGGACTCCAACGTCAAAGG
[49 nt withheld, positions 5945-5993]
T
[91 nt withheld, positions 5995-6085]
G
[124 nt withheld, positions 6087-6210]
CCCATTCGCCATTCAGGCTGCGCAACTGTTGGGAAGGGCGATCGGTGCGGGCC
